>Addgene plasmid #128700 | pDM358_DPAKa(GBD)-YFP | addgene partial sequence | sequence record 254866 | Addgene Partial NGS Result
TTTTTTTTTTTTYTTWTTTYTTAAAACAAATAAATTAAATTAAATAAAAAATAAAAATCAGATCTAAAAA
ATGGAGAGAGAAGATAAGAAAAAAGTATCATCTTCATCAACTTCATCATCATCATCTTCAAATGGTGGTC
TATCGTCATCAGGTAAAGATCATAAAAAAGATCATAGTTCTGAAGAGAAGGAGAAAGAAAAGAAATCATT
CTTTAACAAACTATTTAGTAAGGAAAAGAAAGATCATCATTCATCATCCAAATCACCTTCATCCGGTAGT
AGTGGTGGTGGTGAGGTGGATGAAAAGAAAAAGAAAAAGTTATCACCACGTGTTGGTACACCATTCAATG
TGAAACACGATGTTCATGTGAATTTCAATGCTGATACTGGTTTCGAAGGTTTACCAAAGGAATGGGAGGT
TTTAATTAAATCCAATTTCCAAGAGCCAGAGGTTATGCAACATCCCGAAGAAGTTTTGGATGTAGTTAAA
TTCCATGCTCAATATCAGGGATTGGCTTCTGCACCTGCAATGCATGCACCATCCATTCCATTGACTAGTA
GTAGTAAAGGTGAAGAACTTTTCACTGGAGTTGTCCCAATTCTTGTTGAATTAGATGGTGATGTTAATGG
GCACAAATTTTCTGTCAGTGGAGAGGGTGAAGGTGATGCAACATACGGAAAACTTACCCTTAAATTTATT
TGCACTACTGGAAAACTACCTGTTCCATGGCCAACACTTGTCACTACTTTCGGTTATGGTCTCCAATGCT
TTGCTAGATACCCAGATCATATGAAACGGCATGACTTTTTCAAGAGTGCCATGCCCGAAGGTTATGTACA
GGAAAGAACTATATTTTTCAAAGATGACGGGAACTACAAGACACGTGCTGAAGTCAAGTTTGAAGGTGAT
ACCCTTGTTAATAGAATCGAGTTAAAAGGTATTGATTTTAAAGAAGATGGAAACATTCTTGGACACAAAT
TGGAATACAACTATAACTCACACAATGTATACATCATGGCAGACAAACAAAAGAATGGAATCAAAGTTAA
CTTCAAAATTAGACACAACATTGAAGATGGAAGCGTTCAACTAGCAGACCATTATCAACAAAATACTCCA
ATTGGCGATGGCCCTGTCCTTTTACCAGACAATCATTACCTGTCCTATCAATCTGCCCTTTCGAAAGATC
CCAACGAGAAGAGAGACCACATGGTCCTTCTTGAGTTTGTAACAGCTGCTGGGATTACACTCGGCATGGA
TGAACTATACAAATAATCTAGTTAAATAAATAAATTATTTAATAAATAATAAAAAAACAAATTGTTGTAA
TAATCTAATATTTTCTTTTTTTTTTAATTTTTTTTTTTTAAATCTTAATAATTATTAAGTTATTTTAATT
TTTTTTTTTTTTTTTTTTTTTTTTTTTTTTTTTCTATCAAAAAAATCAAATATATTTAAAAAATTTATTA
TTTACAGATACATTTTGAATGGTGAAGATAAATATATGCATTAGATGTAAAACAGCCAAAGAGTATGAAA
ATCAAAAAGATAAAGCTTATCGATTTCGAAAAAGTAAATAGCAATTATTACAAAATTCAATCCGAATCTA
CCCAAATAAATTCCAATGAAATTGCCGATTTAAAAAAGTTTATTAAAGAAGAAGTCAATAAAACTTCTTC
CAAAATTGATTTCTTTTTAGTTTCTTCAACAGATGCCCTTTCAAATCCAGAAAATTATTCTCTCTTAGAA
GTAAAGTGTATTAATTGTCATTCTTTGTGTCAAGGAAAAAATTTATATATTTCATGTACAAGAGATGGAT
GTCAAAACAATATTTGCTATAATTGTTTAGGAATAAACATAAACATATATAATGTTGTTATTAATTCTAA
ACTTTGCCCTCCATGTTTCAATGATTCGGTAATCAACAAGAAGTGTGCCATGTGTAGTAAGAACGGAACT
AAATGTAATTTGAACCAAGAATGTAAACTTCATCTTTGTGCACAGTGTTCTAAAAAGTGTCCTATACATT
CT
