>Addgene plasmid #128700 | pDM358_DPAKa(GBD)-YFP | addgene partial sequence | sequence record 254867 | Addgene Partial NGS Result
TATTATAATAAAAAATTATTTTTTGTTCATTTATTATTTTCATTGTATATAATGTACTCAACAACGTTAT
TATTTTTTCTTTTTTTTTTTATTGTATCAAAATCTTCTGTTCTTCAAAATGATCAGATTGAAGTAAAATA
TTTTCAACTTCTTATTGTTATGTATCAAAAAGAAAACTGTGTTGAAAAGTCAATGACAGGCGCCGTAATT
TATGATGAATGTAATATTCATGGAAGAGTTGAAACAAATAGTACTCATGCGCTTTTTTATGATGACATTG
AAACAAATAATTCAAGATGTAACAATTTTCGTAATTTAACAAACTTAATTAAACTTAATGAATGTATTAA
TGACGAGTTTGGAGAGTCTATTCTTTATAAAGAATATAATGAAACTGATGATGGTTATTTGTTTAGAGTG
GAAGACAGCTTTGTTGAAATTACTTCTCTTTCAATGGATTGTACAAAAAATAGTAAAACAATTATTGAAA
AATTCAACATTTGTTCAAAATTTGAAAATGTATATCATATTACAAACATTACACAAGAGAAATCCAATAG
ATTTACATGTACAGATCCATTGTGCCACTATTGTAAGAATGAAAACATTCAAAACAATCTTGATTTTAAA
ACAACAAAGTGTACTCCAAAGTATGGTGCATCTGATTCTGAATTTTTATCAACAATTTACAATCCAAAGC
TCGATGGCTCAAATAACGGTATGGAAAAGTCAGTAACTCAAGAAAAAAACATTTCAAATAATTTAAAAAT
TAATATATATTTAATTTTCTTTTTAATTATTTTTTTAATTAAATAAAGTTTTATTATTTTTTAAGAGTAA
TTATTGCTCTTTTTTCATTTGAAACAC
