[The description below was written by a language model from this plasmid's Addgene catalogue record.]
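Description:
pDM358_DPAKa(GBD)-YFP is a Dictyostelium discoideum expression vector built on the pDM358 backbone. It is propagated in E. coli as a high-copy plasmid under ampicillin selection, and transformed Dictyostelium cells are selected with hygromycin. The record gives no feature table, so it does not state the promoter driving the insert, the terminators, the origin of replication, or whether the plasmid is maintained extrachromosomally or integrates in the amoeba. The restriction sites used for cloning are also listed as unknown.

The payload is the GTPase-binding domain (GBD) of the D. discoideum kinase DPAKa (also called pakA or dpak1), covering amino acids 731–890 with no mutations, fused at its C terminus to YFP. GBDs of PAK-family kinases bind selectively to the GTP-loaded, active form of Rac-type small GTPases. The fluorescent fusion is therefore recruited to wherever active Rac1 accumulates, and its redistribution from the cytosol to sites such as the cell cortex can be followed by live-cell microscopy. The stated purpose is to express this YFP-tagged probe for active Rac1 in Dictyostelium cells, allowing quantitative imaging of the spatial and temporal pattern of Rac1 activity.

One caveat is recorded: repository sequencing verified the insert but could not confirm the entire backbone sequence, so additional diagnostic checks are recommended before use. The depositor states that the plasmid functions as described in the associated publication.
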