Addgene plasmid #128700: pDM358_DPAKa(GBD)-YFP
Purpose: expression of YFP-tagged probe for active Rac1 in Dictyostelium discoideum cells
Depositing lab: Igor Weber. Depositing organization: Rudjer Boskovic Institute. Publication: Quantitative imaging of Rac1 activity in Dictyostelium cells with a fluorescently labelled GTPase-binding domain from DPAKa kinase. Marinovic M, Sostar M, Filic V, Antolovic V, Weber I. Histochem Cell Biol. 2016 Sep;146(3):267-79. doi: 10.1007/s00418-016-1440-9. Epub 2016 Apr 28. PubMed 27126594.
Backbone
  Vector backbone: pDM358
  Backbone manufacturer: Veltman et al (2009)
  Vector type: Dictyostelium discoideum expression vector
  Selectable markers: Hygromycin
Growth in bacteria
  Bacterial resistance: Ampicillin, 100 μg/mL
  Growth temperature: 37°C
  Growth strain: DH5alpha
  Copy number: High Copy
Gene/Insert
  Gene/Insert name: GBD domain (aa 731-890) of DPAKa (alt names: pakA; dpak1)
  Species: Dictyostelium discoideum
  Mutation: none
  Tag / fusion protein: YFP (C terminal on insert)
  Cloning method: Restriction Enzyme; 5′ cloning site unknown (unknown if destroyed); 3′ cloning site unknown (unknown if destroyed)
Terms and licenses: Academic/Nonprofit Terms; Industry Terms: Not Available to Industry
Depositor comments: Addgene NGS results verified the insert of this plasmid but cannot confirm the entire backbone sequence. We recommend doing additional diagnostic tests before use. Depositor confirms plasmid functions as described in their publication.
How to cite: pDM358_DPAKa(GBD)-YFP was a gift from Igor Weber (Addgene plasmid # 128700 ; http://n2t.net/addgene:128700 ; RRID:Addgene_128700)
